>Addgene plasmid #217620 | Drosophila Usp46-V5 | addgene full sequence | sequence record 427146 | Addgene NGS Result
TCTCGGCCAGGATGATCTCGTTGATGTGATTGATCAGGAAGTTCAGGAACTCGTGGGCGTCCTGCTGCAT
GTAATTGTCGAACTCCTCCTTCTCCTTTCTCAGCCTTGTGATGAACTTCTTGGGGGCGATGCTGCCCACC
TTCTTCTTCTGGGTGGCGATGCTGTAGAACAGGTCGGCCAGACAGCTCAGCAGTGTCTCCTTGGGTCTCT
TGTTCTTGGCCTTGTACTCCAGCACCTTCTCCCTGAAGGGCTTGCAGAAGTACAGGGCCTGCAGCACGGA
GTTGCTGTAGCAGGTATTGCCGAAGTTCACCAGGCCGAAGTAGTGCTCATTGGGGGGGAACAGGTCGGAG
CCGATCTCCCTCTCCAGCTGGGACACGTTAGCGCCCATGGTGGCGGCGCTAGCCAGCTTGGGTCTCCCTA
TAGTGAGTCGTATTAATTTCGATAAGCCAGTAAGCAGTGGGTTCTCTAGTTAGCCAGAGAGCTCTGCTTA
TATAGACCTCCCACCGTACACGCCTACCGCCCATTTGCGTCAATGGGGCGGAGTTGTTACGACATTTTGG
AAAGTCCCGTTGATTTTGGTGCCAAAACAAACTCCCATTGACGTCAATGGGGTGGAGACTTGGAAATCCC
CGTGAGTCAAACCGCTATCCACGCCCATTGATGTACTGCCAAAACCGCATCACCATGGTAATAGCGATGA
CTAATACGTAGATGTACTGCCAAGTAGGAAAGTCCCATAAGGTCATGTACTGGGCATAATGCCAGGCGGG
CCATTTACCGTCATTGACGTCAATAGGGGGCGTACTTGGCATATGATACACTTGATGTACTGCCAAGTGG
GCAGTTTACCGTAAATACTCCACCCATTGACGTCAATGGAAAGTCCCTATTGGCGTTACTATGGGAACAT
ACGTCATTATTGACGTCAATGGGCGGGGGTCGTTGGGCGGTCAGCCAGGCGGGCCATTTACCGTAAGTTA
TGTAACGCGGAACTCCATATATGGGCTATGAACTAATGACCCCGTAATTGATTACTATTAATAACTAGTC
AATAATCAATGTCAACGCGTATATCTGGCCCGTACATCGCGAAGCAGCGCAAAACGCCTAACCCTAAGCA
GATTCTTCATGCAATTGTCGGTCAAGCCTTGCCTTGTTGTAGCTTAAATTTTGCTCGCGCACTACTCAGC
GACCTCCAACACACAAGCAGGGAGCAGATACTGGCTTAACTATGCGGCATCAGAGCAGATTGTACTGAGA
GTGCACCATAGGGGATCGGGAGATCTCCCGATCCGTCGACGTCAGGTGGCACTTTTCGGGGAAATGTGCG
CGGAACCCCTATTTGTTTATTTTTCTAAATACATTCAAATATGTATCCGCTCATGAGACAATAACCCTGA
TAAATGCTTCAATAATATTGAAAAAGGAAGAGTATGAGTATTCAACATTTCCGTGTCGCCCTTATTCCCT
TTTTTGCGGCATTTTGCCTTCCTGTTTTTGCTCACCCAGAAACGCTGGTGAAAGTAAAAGATGCTGAAGA
TCAGTTGGGTGCACGAGTGGGTTACATCGAACTGGATCTCAACAGCGGTAAGATCCTTGAGAGTTTTCGC
CCCGAAGAACGTTTTCCAATGATGAGCACTTTTAAAGTTCTGCTATGTGGCGCGGTATTATCCCGTATTG
ACGCCGGGCAAGAGCAACTCGGTCGCCGCATACACTATTCTCAGAATGACTTGGTTGAGTACTCACCAGT
CACAGAAAAGCATCTTACGGATGGCATGACAGTAAGAGAATTATGCAGTGCTGCCATAACCATGAGTGAT
AACACTGCGGCCAACTTACTTCTGACAACGATCGGAGGACCGAAGGAGCTAACCGCTTTTTTGCACAACA
TGGGGGATCATGTAACTCGCCTTGATCGTTGGGAACCGGAGCTGAATGAAGCCATACCAAACGACGAGCG
TGACACCACGATGCCTGTAGCAATGGCAACAACGTTGCGCAAACTATTAACTGGCGAACTACTTACTCTA
GCTTCCCGGCAACAATTAATAGACTGGATGGAGGCGGATAAAGTTGCAGGACCACTTCTGCGCTCGGCCC
TTCCGGCTGGCTGGTTTATTGCTGATAAATCTGGAGCCGGTGAGCGTGGGTCTCGCGGTATCATTGCAGC
ACTGGGGCCAGATGGTAAGCCCTCCCGTATCGTAGTTATCTACACGACGGGGAGTCAGGCAACTATGGAT
GAACGAAATAGACAGATCGCTGAGATAGGTGCCTCACTGATTAAGCATTGGTAACTGTCAGACCAAGTTT
ACTCATATATACTTTAGATTGATTTAAAACTTCATTTTTAATTTAAAAGGATCTAGGTGAAGATCCTTTT
TGATAATCTCATGACCAAAATCCCTTAACGTGAGTTTTCGTTCCACTGAGCGTCAGACCCCGTAGAAAAG
ATCAAAGGATCTTCTTGAGATCCTTTTTTTCTGCGCGTAATCTGCTGCTTGCAAACAAAAAAACCACCGC
TACCAGCGGTGGTTTGTTTGCCGGATCAAGAGCTACCAACTCTTTTTCCGAAGGTAACTGGCTTCAGCAG
AGCGCAGATACCAAATACTGTTCTTCTAGTGTAGCCGTAGTTAGGCCACCACTTCAAGAACTCTGTAGCA
CCGCCTACATACCTCGCTCTGCTAATCCTGTTACCAGTGGCTGCTGCCAGTGGCGATAAGTCGTGTCTTA
CCGGGTTGGACTCAAGACGATAGTTACCGGATAAGGCGCAGCGGTCGGGCTGAACGGGGGGTTCGTGCAC
ACAGCCCAGCTTGGAGCGAACGACCTACACCGAACTGAGATACCTACAGCGTGAGCTATGAGAAAGCGCC
ACGCTTCCCGAAGGGAGAAAGGCGGACAGGTATCCGGTAAGCGGCAGGGTCGGAACAGGAGAGCGCACGA
GGGAGCTTCCAGGGGGAAACGCCTGGTATCTTTATAGTCCTGTCGGGTTTCGCCACCTCTGACTTGAGCG
TCGATTTTTGTGATGCTCGTCAGGGGGGCGGAGCCTATGGAAAAACGCCAGCAACGCGGCCTTTTTACGG
TTCCTGGCCTTTTGCTGGCCTTTTGCTCACATGTTCTTTCCTGCGTTATCCCCTGATTCTGTGGATAACC
GTATTACCGCCTTTGAGTGAGCTGATACCGCTCGCCGCAGCCGAACGACCGAGCGCAGCGAGTCAGTGAG
CGAGGAAGCGGAAGAGCGCCCAATACGCAAACCGCCTCTCCCCGCGCGTTGGCCGATTCATTAATGCAGC
TGGCACGACAGGTTTCCCGACTGGAAAGCGGGCAGTGAGCGCAACGCAATTAATGTGAGTTAGCTCACTC
ATTAGGCACCCCAGGCTTTACACTTTATGCTTCCGGCTCGTATGTTGTGTGGAATTGTGAGCGGATAACA
ATTTCACACAGGAAACAGCTATGACCATGATTACGCCAAGCTCTAGCTAGAGGTCGACGGTATACAGACA
TGATAAGATACATTGATGAGTTTGGACAAACCACAACTAGAATGCAGTGAAAAAAATGCTTTATTTGTGA
AATTTGTGATGCTATTGCTTTATTTGTAACCATTATAAGCTGCAATAAACAAGTTGGGGTGGGCGAAGAA
CTCCAGCATGAGATCCCCGCGCTGGAGGATCATCCAGCCGGCGTCCCGGAAAACGATTCCGAAGCCCAAC
CTTTCATAGAAGGCGGCGGTGGAATCGAAATCTCGTGATGGCAGGTTGGGCGTCGCTTGGTCGGTCATTT
CGAACCCCAGAGTCCCGCTCAGAAGAACTCGTCAAGAAGGCGATAGAAGGCGATGCGCTGCGAATCGGGA
GCGGCGATACCGTAAAGCACGAGGAAGCGGTCAGCCCATTCGCCGCCAAGCTCTTCAGCAATATCACGGG
TAGCCAACGCTATGTCCTGATAGCGGTCCGCCACACCCAGCCGGCCACAGTCGATGAATCCAGAAAAGCG
GCCATTTTCCACCATGATATTCGGCAAGCAGGCATCGCCATGGGTCACGACGAGATCCTCGCCGTCGGGC
ATGCGCGCCTTGAGCCTGGCGAACAGTTCGGCTGGCGCGAGCCCCTGATGCTCTTCGTCCAGATCATCCT
GATCGACAAGACCGGCTTCCATCCGAGTACGTGCTCGCTCGATGCGATGTTTCGCTTGGTGGTCGAATGG
GCAGGTAGCCGGATCAAGCGTATGCAGCCGCCGCATTGCATCAGCCATGATGGATACTTTCTCGGCAGGA
GCAAGGTGAGATGACAGGAGATCCTGCCCCGGCACTTCGCCCAATAGCAGCCAGTCCCTTCCCGCTTCAG
TGACAACGTCGAGCACAGCTGCGCAAGGAACGCCCGTCGTGGCCAGCCACGATAGCCGCGCTGCCTCGTC
CTGCAGTTCATTCAGGGCACCGGACAGGTCGGTCTTGACAAAAAGAACCGGGCGCCCCTGCGCTGACAGC
CGGAACACGGCGGCATCAGAGCAGCCGATTGTCTGTTGTGCCCAGTCATAGCCGAATAGCCTCTCCACCC
AAGCGGCCGGAGAACCTGCGTGCAATCCATCTTGTTCAATCATGCGAAACGATCCTCATCCTGTCTCTTG
ATCAGATCCGAAAATGGATATACAAGCTCCCGGGAGCTTTTTGCAAAAGCCTAGGCCTCCAAAAAAGCCT
CCTCACTACTTCTGGAATAGCTCAGAGGCAGAGGCGGCCTCGGCCTCTGCATAAATAAAAAAAATTAGTC
AGCCATGGGGCGGAGAATGGGCGGAACTGGGCGGAGTTAGGGGCGGGATGGGCGGAGTTAGGGGCGGGAC
TATGGTTGCTGACTAATTGAGATGCATGCTTTGCATACTTCTGCCTGCTGGGGAGCCTGGGGACTTTCCA
CACCTGGTTGCTGACTAATTGAGATGCATGCTTTGCATACTTCTGCCTGCTGGGGAGCCTGGGGACTTTC
CACACCCTAACTGACACACATTCCACAGAATTAATTCGCGTTAAATTTTTGTTAAATCAGCTCATTTTTT
AACCAATAGGCCGAAATCGGCAAAATCCCTTATAAATCAAAAGAATAGACCGAGATAGGGT
[37 nt withheld, positions 5102-5138]
AAAGAACGTGGACTCCAACGTCAAAGG
[49 nt withheld, positions 5166-5214]
T
[91 nt withheld, positions 5216-5306]
G
[124 nt withheld, positions 5308-5431]
GGGGATACCCCCTAGAGCCCCAGCTGGTTCTTTCCGCCTCAGAAGCCATAGAGCCCACCGCATCCCCAGC
ATGCCTGCTATTGTCTTCCCAATCCTCCCCCTTGCTGTCCTGCCCCACCCCACCCCCCAGAATAGAATGA
CACCTACTCAGACAATGCGATGCAATTTCCTCATTTTATTAGGAAAGGACAGTGGGAGTGGCACCTTCCA
GGGTCAAGGAAGGCACGGGGGAGGGGCAAACAACAGATGGCTGGCAACTAGAAGGCACAGTCGAGGCTGA
TCAGCGGGTTTAAACGGGCCCTCTAGACTCGAGTCAGGTGGAGTCCAGGCCCAGCAGAGGGTTGGGGATT
GGCTTTCCAGATCCGCCGCCGCCGGCGCAGTCTCTGGACTGGTAGAACAGGATGTAGCCTGTCTCGCTGG
ACTTGTGGATGTCGCTGGTCAGGCCGTAGAAGTCCTCGATGGTGGAGGCCTCGATCTTGTCCACCATGTC
GTCGTCGAACAGCAGCCACAGGCCGTGGCTCTTCACGATGCTGATGTAGTGGCCTCTATTTGGGCCGGAG
CCGCAGTGGATCACCACGGCTGTCAGATCGTACAGTCTATCAGGGTTCACGGCGTCGTCGCTGGTGTTGA
ACAGTCTCAGCTCCAGAGGGAACACCACCCTGTGGGACACCTTGATGTGTCTGTTGAACTGCTCCATGTA
CTTGAATCTCTTCAGGTGCAGGGCCAGGATCATAGGCAGCTTCTTCACTCTCATTCTCTTCTGGGCCTCC
TGGTAGCTGCAGCAGTTATCACACTTGAACTTATTGTCGCTGCACAGGGTCTCGGTGTTGCTGAAGCACC
TCAGGCAGTGGGTGATGGAGGTATTCTGGTCCACGTCCACCTGCAGATCGAAGAAGTTCTCATCCTTGGA
GCTCACTGTCTCACAGTTCAGGCACCTGGTCTCGCTTGTCAGGATGCCCTGGAAGATCTCGTGCACCCAT
GTAGGCTCGCTATTGGCGCCATTGGTGCCGGTGCCGTTGCCGGAGATGATAGGTGTGGTGGTGGCGGTCA
GGGAGCCGGAGGCATCCAGCACGGAGGTGTTGGCATTCAGGCTGCCTGTGGAATTGGAGGAGTTGCCGTT
GCTGTTTGTTGTGCTATTGGAGTTGCTATTGCTGTTGCTTGTGCTGGAGCTCTTGCTGGCGATGGAGGAG
GCCATGGCGCTTGTGCTGCCGCCCTGGTTGGTGGCCTTAGGGTTGCCATTGGAGGGGCCGGCGTTTC
Features (pLannotate 1.2.2; 20 found; start..end, strand, type, name):
    417..435     -  promoter       T7 promoter: promoter for bacteriophage T7 RNA polymerase
    451..484     -  LTR            5' LTR (truncated) (fragment): truncated 5' long terminal repeat (LTR) from HIV-1
    480..683     -  promoter       CMV promoter: human cytomegalovirus (CMV) immediate early promoter
    684..1063    -  enhancer       CMV enhancer: human cytomegalovirus immediate early enhancer
   1218..1270    +  misc_feature   bom (fragment): basis of mobility region from pBR322
   1329..1433    +  promoter       AmpR promoter: bla
   1434..2294    +  CDS            AmpR: β-lactamase; bla; confers resistance to ampicillin, carbenicillin, and related antibiotics
   2465..3053    +  rep_origin     ori: high-copy-number ColE1/pMB1/pBR322/pUC origin of replication
   3236..3328    +  CDS            lacI (fragment): lac repressor; lacI; The lac repressor binds to the lac operator to inhibit transcription in E. coli. This inhibition can be relieved by adding lactose or isopropyl-β-D-thiogalactopyranoside (IPTG).
   3341..3362    +  protein_bind   CAP binding site: CAP binding activates transcription in the presence of cAMP. E. coli catabolite activator protein
   3377..3407    +  promoter       lac promoter: promoter for the E. coli lac operon
   3415..3431    +  protein_bind   lac operator: The lac repressor binds to the lac operator to inhibit transcription in E. coli. This inhibition can be relieved by adding lactose or isopropyl-β-D-thiogalactopyranoside (IPTG). lac repressor encoded by lacI
   3504..3625    -  polyA_signal   SV40 poly(A) signal: SV40 polyadenylation signal
   3620..3778    -  CDS            ble (fragment): BLE_KLEPN - Experimental evidence at protein level: Swiss-Prot protein existence level 1. Binding protein with a strong affinity to the bleomycin family of antibiotics. Binds to CL990; an antimitotic-antibiotic compound. From Klebsiella pneumoniae.
   3802..4593    -  CDS            neo: KKA2_KLEPN - Also known as kan, nptII. Experimental evidence at protein level: Swiss-Prot protein existence level 1. Resistance to kanamycin, neomycin, paromomycin, ribostamycin, butirosin and gentamicin B. From Klebsiella pneumoniae.
   4660..4989    -  promoter       SV40 promoter: SV40 enhancer and early promoter
   5003..5431    -  rep_origin     f1 ori (sequence partly withheld): f1 bacteriophage origin of replication; arrow indicates direction of (+) strand synthesis
   5452..5473    -  promoter       SV40 promoter (fragment): SV40 enhancer and early promoter
   5477..5701    -  polyA_signal   bGH poly(A) signal: bovine growth hormone polyadenylation signal
   5811..409     -  CDS            USP12 (across the origin): UBP12_HUMAN - Also known as UBH1, USP12L1. Experimental evidence at protein level: Swiss-Prot protein existence level 1. Deubiquitinating enzyme. Has almost no deubiquitinating activity by itself and requires the interaction with WDR20 and WDR48 to have a high activity (PubMed:19075014, PubMed:27373336). Not involved in deubiquitination of monoubiquitinated FANCD2 (PubMed:19075014). In complex with WDR48, acts as a potential tumor suppressor by positively regulating PHLPP1 stability (PubMed:24145035). From Homo sapiens (Human).
