[The description below was written by a language model from this plasmid's Addgene catalogue record and pLannotate feature annotations shown in this document.]
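Description:
Drosophila Usp46-V5 is a mammalian expression plasmid carrying a gene-synthesised coding sequence for the Drosophila melanogaster deubiquitylase Usp46 (the fly Usp12-46 gene, CG7023), which the catalogue describes as V5-tagged. In the annotated 6,688-nt sequence, the open reading frame spans the numbering origin on the minus strand. It sits downstream of the human CMV immediate-early enhancer and promoter, with a T7 promoter between the CMV promoter and the insert, and is followed by a bovine growth hormone polyadenylation signal. The annotation software labelled the coding sequence as human USP12 by homology, which is consistent with the fly gene being the orthologue of the mammalian USP12/USP46 family. The V5 tag was not called as a separate feature, so the record does not show its position.

The catalogue names pCS2 as the backbone. The feature table, however, shows elements more typical of a pcDNA3-type vector: the CMV/T7/bGH poly(A) arrangement, an f1 origin, and a neomycin phosphotransferase cassette driven by the SV40 early promoter and ended by an SV40 poly(A) signal. This cassette would allow G418 selection in mammalian cells. The record does not resolve this discrepancy. The plasmid is propagated in E. coli through a high-copy ColE1/pUC origin with ampicillin selection from the β-lactamase gene. Small fragments annotated as lac regulatory elements, bom, ble and an HIV-1 LTR appear to be backbone remnants or incidental matches.

The stated purpose is expression of tagged fly Usp46 in mammalian cells. The associated work concerns how the USP46 deubiquitylase complex stabilises the Arrow/LRP6 receptor in Wingless/Wnt signalling.
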