Addgene plasmid #217620: Drosophila Usp46-V5
Purpose: Mammalian expression of V5 tagged Drosophila Usp46
Depositing lab: Ethan Lee. Depositing organization: Vanderbilt University. Publication: The USP46 deubiquitylase complex increases Wingless/Wnt signaling strength by stabilizing Arrow/LRP6. Spencer ZT, Ng VH, Benchabane H, Siddiqui GS, Duwadi D, Maines B, Bryant JM, Schwarzkopf A, Yuan K, Kassel SN, Mishra A, Pimentel A, Lebensohn AM, Rohatgi R, Gerber SA, Robbins DJ, Lee E, Ahmed Y. Nat Commun. 2023 Oct 5;14(1):6174. doi: 10.1038/s41467-023-41843-0. PubMed 37798281.
Backbone
  Vector backbone: pCS2
  Vector type: Mammalian Expression
Growth in bacteria
  Bacterial resistance: Ampicillin, 100 μg/mL
  Growth temperature: 37°C
  Growth strain: DH5alpha
  Copy number: High Copy
Gene/Insert
  Gene/Insert name: USP46
  Species: D. melanogaster (fly)
  Entrez Gene: Usp12-46 (a.k.a. Dmel_CG7023, CG7023, Dmel\CG7023, Q9VCT9)
  Cloning method: Gene Synthesis
Terms and licenses: Academic/Nonprofit Terms; Industry Terms: Not Available to Industry
How to cite: Drosophila Usp46-V5 was a gift from Ethan Lee (Addgene plasmid # 217620 ; http://n2t.net/addgene:217620 ; RRID:Addgene_217620)
